Addgene plasmid #222999: pSFFV-EGFP-IRES2-mCherry (FACS reporter)
Purpose: FACS reporter constitutively expressing mCherry and conditionally expressing EGFP upon prime editing. For lentivirus packaging.
Depositing lab: Brittany Adamson. Depositing organization: Princeton University. Publication: Improving prime editing with an endogenous small RNA-binding protein. Yan J, Oyler-Castrillo P, Ravisankar P, Ward CC, Levesque S, Jing Y, Simpson D, Zhao A, Li H, Yan W, Goudy L, Schmidt R, Solley SC, Gilbert LA, Chan MM, Bauer DE, Marson A, Parsons LR, Adamson B. Nature. 2024 Apr 3. doi: 10.1038/s41586-024-07259-6. PubMed 38570691.
Backbone
  Vector backbone: N/A
  Total vector size (bp): 8408
  Vector type: Lentiviral
  Selectable markers: mCherry
Growth in bacteria
  Bacterial resistance: Ampicillin, 100 μg/mL
  Growth temperature: 37°C
  Growth strain: NEB Stable
  Copy number: High Copy
Gene/Insert
  Gene/Insert name: EGFP-IRES2-mCherry
  Species: Synthetic
  Promoter: SFFV
  Cloning method: Gibson Cloning
  Sequencing primers: 5′ GCTTCCCGAGCTCTATAAAAGAGC; 3′ GCAGCGTATCCACATAGCG
Terms and licenses: Academic/Nonprofit Terms; Industry Terms: Not Available to Industry
How to cite: pSFFV-EGFP-IRES2-mCherry (FACS reporter) was a gift from Brittany Adamson (Addgene plasmid # 222999)
