[The description below was written by a language model from this plasmid's Addgene catalogue record and pLannotate feature annotations shown in this document.]
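Description:
pSFFV-EGFP-IRES2-mCherry (FACS reporter) is an 8,408 bp lentiviral transfer plasmid that delivers a two-colour fluorescent reporter of prime editing activity into mammalian cells. It is maintained in E. coli through a high-copy ColE1/pUC-type origin and an ampicillin resistance gene (AmpR). The record names no parental backbone. The viral framework has a third-generation, self-inactivating layout. A CMV enhancer/promoter replaces the U3 region upstream of a truncated HIV-1 5' LTR to drive genomic RNA production in packaging cells. This is followed by the Ψ packaging signal with a gag fragment, the Rev response element for nuclear export of unspliced RNA, and the cPPT/CTS element. A ΔU3 3' LTR closes the provirus, so the integrated LTRs are transcriptionally inactive. An SV40 origin lies outside the viral region.

The payload is a single bicistronic transcript driven by the spleen focus-forming virus (SFFV) LTR promoter and stabilised by a downstream WPRE. The first cistron is EGFP, preceded by a short segment annotated as a β-globin (HBB) fragment. An EMCV-derived IRES2 then allows cap-independent translation of mCherry from the same mRNA. According to the catalogue entry, mCherry is expressed constitutively and serves as the marker for transduced cells, whereas EGFP is produced only after a successful prime edit. The record does not state what defect keeps EGFP silent, and any role for the HBB-derived sequence as the edit target is not documented. By flow cytometry, the fraction of mCherry-positive cells that become green gives a readout of editing efficiency, which suits sorting-based assays and screens for factors that affect prime editing.
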