Features (pLannotate 1.2.2; 22 found; start..end, strand, type, name):
     45..348     +  enhancer       CMV enhancer: human cytomegalovirus immediate early enhancer
    349..552     +  promoter       CMV promoter: human cytomegalovirus (CMV) immediate early promoter
    567..747     +  LTR            5' LTR (truncated): truncated 5' long terminal repeat (LTR) from HIV-1
    791..916     +  misc_feature   HIV-1 Ψ: packaging signal of human immunodeficiency virus type 1
    900..1263    +  CDS            HIV-1 gag (fragment): gag protein from human immunodeficiency virus 1; gag
   1358..1694    +  ncRNA          RRE: Accession: RF00036 - HIV Rev response element
   2019..2119    +  CDS            Rev (fragment): human immunodeficiency virus 1 (HIV-1) Rev protein; rev; enhances nuclear export of unspliced and incompletely spliced viral mRNAs
   2138..2255    +  misc_feature   cPPT/CTS: central polypurine tract and central termination sequence of HIV-1
   2351..2755    +  promoter       SFFV promoter: spleen focus-forming virus long terminal repeat (LTR) promoter
   2817..2876    +  CDS            HBB (fragment): HBB_PONPY - Experimental evidence at transcript level: Swiss-Prot protein existence level 2. Involved in oxygen transport from the lung to the various peripheral tissues. From Pongo pygmaeus (Bornean orangutan).
   2877..3587    +  CDS            EGFP: EGFP is a basic (constitutively fluorescent) green fluorescent protein published in 1996, derived from Aequorea victoria. It is reported to be a rapidly-maturing weak dimer with moderate acid sensitivity.
   3641..3676    +  misc_feature   MCS (fragment): multiple cloning site
   3678..4264    +  misc_feature   IRES2: internal ribosome entry site (IRES) of the encephalomyocarditis virus (EMCV)
   4265..4972    +  CDS            mCherry: mCherry is a basic (constitutively fluorescent) red fluorescent protein published in 2004, derived from Discosoma sp.. It is reported to be a very rapidly-maturing monomer with low acid sensitivity.
   4995..5583    +  misc_feature   WPRE: woodchuck hepatitis virus posttranscriptional regulatory element
   5600..5668    +  CDS            nef (fragment): NEF_HV1Z2 - Experimental evidence at protein level: Swiss-Prot protein existence level 1. Extracellular Nef protein targets CD4(+) T-lymphocytes for apoptosis by interacting with CXCR4 surface receptors. From Human immunodeficiency virus type 1 group M subtype D (isolate Z2/CDC-Z34) (HIV-1).
   5670..5903    +  LTR            3' LTR (ΔU3): self-inactivating 3' long terminal repeat (LTR) from HIV-1
   6164..6299    +  rep_origin     SV40 ori: SV40 origin of replication
   6417..7005    -  rep_origin     ori: high-copy-number ColE1/pMB1/pBR322/pUC origin of replication
   7177..7241    -  CDS            bla(M) (fragment): β-lactamase lacking the signal sequence; bla(M); allows cytosolic expression of β-lactamase
   7367..8227    +  CDS            AmpR: β-lactamase; bla; confers resistance to ampicillin, carbenicillin, and related antibiotics
   8240..8376    +  terminator     rrnG terminator: transcription terminator from the E. coli ribosomal RNA rrnG operon (Albrechtsen et al., 1991)
>Addgene plasmid #222999 | pSFFV-EGFP-IRES2-mCherry (FACS reporter) | addgene full sequence | sequence record 442562 | Addgene NGS Result
TCAATTACGGGGTCATTAGTTCATAGCCCATATATGGAGTTCCGCGTTACATAACTTACGGTAAATGGCC
CGCCTGGCTGACCGCCCAACGACCCCCGCCCATTGACGTCAATAATGACGTATGTTCCCATAGTAACGCC
AATAGGGACTTTCCATTGACGTCAATGGGTGGAGTATTTACGGTAAACTGCCCACTTGGCAGTACATCAA
GTGTATCATATGCCAAGTACGCCCCCTATTGACGTCAATGACGGTAAATGGCCCGCCTGGCATTATGCCC
AGTACATGACCTTATGGGACTTTCCTACTTGGCAGTACATCTACGTATTAGTCATCGCTATTACCATGGT
GATGCGGTTTTGGCAGTACATCAATGGGCGTGGATAGCGGTTTGACTCACGGGGATTTCCAAGTCTCCAC
CCCATTGACGTCAATGGGAGTTTGTTTTGGCACCAAAATCAACGGGACTTTCCAAAATGTCGTAACAACT
CCGCCCCATTGACGCAAATGGGCGGTAGGCGTGTACGGTGGGAGGTCTATATAAGCAGAGCTCGTTTAGT
GAACCGGGGTCTCTCTGGTTAGACCAGATCTGAGCCTGGGAGCTCTCTGGCTAACTAGGGAACCCACTGC
TTAAGCCTCAATAAAGCTTGCCTTGAGTGCTTCAAGTAGTGTGTGCCCGTCTGTTGTGTGACTCTGGTAA
CTAGAGATCCCTCAGACCCTTTTAGTCAGTGTGGAAAATCTCTAGCAGTGGCGCCCGAACAGGGACCTGA
AAGCGAAAGGGAAACCAGAGCTCTCTCGACGCAGGACTCGGCTTGCTGAAGCGCGCACGGCAAGAGGCGA
GGGGCGGCGACTGGTGAGTACGCCAAAAATTTTGACTAGCGGAGGCTAGAAGGAGAGAGATGGGTGCGAG
AGCGTCAGTATTAAGCGGGGGAGAATTAGATCGCGATGGGAAAAAATTCGGTTAAGGCCAGGGGGAAAGA
AAAAATATAAATTAAAACATATAGTATGGGCAAGCAGGGAGCTAGAACGATTCGCAGTTAATCCTGGCCT
GTTAGAAACATCAGAAGGCTGTAGACAAATACTGGGACAGCTACAACCATCCCTTCAGACAGGATCAGAA
GAACTTAGATCATTATATAATACAGTAGCAACCCTCTATTGTGTGCATCAAAGGATAGAGATAAAAGACA
CCAAGGAAGCTTTAGACAAGATAGAGGAAGAGCAAAACAAAAGTAAGACCACCGCACAGCAAGCGGCCGC
TGATCTTCAGACCTGGAGGAGGAGATATGAGGGACAATTGGAGAAGTGAATTATATAAATATAAAGTAGT
AAAAATTGAACCATTAGGAGTAGCACCCACCAAGGCAAAGAGAAGAGTGGTGCAGAGAGAAAAAAGAGCA
GTGGGAATAGGAGCTTTGTTCCTTGGGTTCTTGGGAGCAGCAGGAAGCACTATGGGCGCAGCCTCAATGA
CGCTGACGGTACAGGCCAGACAATTATTGTCTGGTATAGTGCAGCAGCAGAACAATTTGCTGAGGGCTAT
TGAGGCGCAACAGCATCTGTTGCAACTCACAGTCTGGGGCATCAAGCAGCTCCAGGCAAGAATCCTGGCT
GTGGAAAGATACCTAAAGGATCAACAGCTCCTGGGGATTTGGGGTTGCTCTGGAAAACTCATTTGCACCA
CTGCTGTGCCTTGGAATGCTAGTTGGAGTAATAAATCTCTGGAACAGATTTGGAATCACACGACCTGGAT
GGAGTGGGACAGAGAAATTAACAATTACACAAGCTTAATACACTCCTTAATTGAAGAATCGCAAAACCAG
CAAGAAAAGAATGAACAAGAATTATTGGAATTAGATAAATGGGCAAGTTTGTGGAATTGGTTTAACATAA
CAAATTGGCTGTGGTATATAAAATTATTCATAATGATAGTAGGAGGCTTGGTAGGTTTAAGAATAGTTTT
TGCTGTACTTTCTATAGTGAATAGAGTTAGGCAGGGATATTCACCATTATCGTTTCAGACCCACCTCCCA
ACCCCGAGGGGACCCGACAGGCCCGAAGGAATAGAAGAAGAAGGTGGAGAGAGAGACAGAGACAGATCCA
TTCGATTAGTGAACGGATCTCGACGGTATCGGTTAACTTTTAAAAGAAAAGGGGGGATTGGGGGGTACAG
TGCAGGGGAAAGAATAGTAGACATAATAGCAACAGACATACAAACTAAAGAATTACAAAAACAAATTACA
AAAATTCAAAATTTTGGCTCCCGATCGTTGCGTTACACACACAATTACTGCTGATCGAGTGTAGCCTTCG
AATGAAAGACCCCACCTGTAGGTTTGGCAAGATAGCTGCAGTAACGCCATTTTGCAAGGCATGGAAAAAT
ACCAAACCAAGAATAGAGAAGTTCAGATCAAGGGCGGGTACATGAAAATAGCTAACGTTGGGCCAAACAG
GATATCTGCGGTGAGCAGTTTCGGCCCCGGCCCGGGGCCAAGAACAGATGGTCACCGCAGTTTCGGCCCC
GGCCCGAGGCCAAGAACAGATGGTCCCCAGATATGGCCCAACCCTCAGCAGTTTCTTAAGACCCATCAGA
TGTTTCCAGGCTCCCCCAAGGACCTGAAATGACCCTGCGCCTTATTTGAATTAACCAATCAGCCTGCTTC
TCGCTTCTGTTCGCGCGCTTCTGCTTCCCGAGCTCTATAAAAGAGCTCACAACCCCTCACTCGGCGCGCC
AGTCCTCCGATTGACTGAGTCGCCCTGATCATTGTCGATCCTACCATCCACTCGACACAGGTTCAACAAA
ATATTGTCGAGAGGGGTGTGTGCTGGCCTATCACTTTGGCAAAGAATTCACCCCACCAGTGCAGGCTGCC
TATCAGAGCAAGGGCGAGGAACTGTTCACCGGGGTGGTGCCCATCCTGGTCGAGCTGGACGGCGACGTAA
ACGGCCACAAGTTCAGCGTGTCCGGCGAGGGCGAGGGCGATGCCACCTACGGCAAGCTGACCCTGAAGTT
CATCTGTACCACCGGCAAGCTGCCCGTGCCCTGGCCCACCCTCGTGACCACCCTGACCTACGGCGTGCAA
TGCTTCAGCCGCTACCCCGACCACATGAAGCAGCACGACTTCTTCAAGTCCGCCATGCCCGAAGGCTACG
TCCAGGAGCGCACCATCTTCTTCAAGGACGACGGCAACTACAAGACCCGCGCCGAGGTGAAGTTCGAGGG
CGACACCCTGGTGAACCGCATCGAGCTGAAGGGCATCGACTTCAAGGAGGACGGCAACATCCTGGGGCAC
AAGCTGGAGTACAACTACAACAGCCACAACGTCTATATCATGGCCGACAAGCAGAAGAACGGCATCAAGG
TGAACTTCAAGATCCGCCACAACATCGAGGACGGCAGCGTGCAACTCGCCGACCACTACCAGCAGAACAC
CCCCATCGGCGACGGCCCCGTGCTGCTGCCCGACAACCACTACCTGAGCACCCAGTCCGCCCTGAGCAAA
GACCCCAACGAGAAGCGCGATCACATGGTCCTGCTGGAGTTCGTGACCGCCGCCGGGATCACTCTCGGCA
TGGACGAGCTGTACAAGTAGAAGTTGTCTCCTCCTGCACTGACTGACTGATACAATCGATTTCTGCGGCC
AATTCTGCAGTCGACGGTACCGCGGGCCCGGGATCCGCCCCTCTCCCTCCCCCCCCCCTAACGTTACTGG
CCGAAGCCGCTTGGAATAAGGCCGGTGTGCGTTTGTCTATATGTTATTTTCCACCATATTGCCGTCTTTT
GGCAATGTGAGGGCCCGGAAACCTGGCCCTGTCTTCTTGACGAGCATTCCTAGGGGTCTTTCCCCTCTCG
CCAAAGGAATGCAAGGTCTGTTGAATGTCGTGAAGGAAGCAGTTCCTCTGGAAGCTTCTTGAAGACAAAC
AACGTCTGTAGCGACCCTTTGCAGGCAGCGGAACCCCCCACCTGGCGACAGGTGCCTCTGCGGCCAAAAG
CCACGTGTATAAGATACACCTGCAAAGGCGGCACAACCCCAGTGCCACGTTGTGAGTTGGATAGTTGTGG
AAAGAGTCAAATGGCTCTCCTCAAGCGTATTCAACAAGGGGCTGAAGGATGCCCAGAAGGTACCCCATTG
TATGGGATCTGATCTGGGGCCTCGGTACACATGCTTTACATGTGTTTAGTCGAGGTTAAAAAAACGTCTA
GGCCCCCCGAACCACGGGGACGTGGTTTTCCTTTGAAAAACACGATGATAATATGGCCACAACCATGGTG
AGCAAGGGCGAGGAGGATAACATGGCCATCATCAAGGAGTTCATGCGCTTCAAGGTGCACATGGAGGGCT
CCGTGAACGGCCACGAGTTCGAGATCGAGGGCGAGGGCGAGGGCCGCCCCTACGAGGGCACCCAGACCGC
CAAGCTGAAGGTGACCAAGGGTGGCCCCCTGCCCTTCGCCTGGGACATCCTGTCCCCTCAGTTCATGTAC
GGCTCCAAGGCCTACGTGAAGCACCCCGCCGACATCCCCGACTACTTGAAGCTGTCCTTCCCCGAGGGCT
TCAAGTGGGAGCGCGTGATGAACTTCGAGGACGGCGGCGTGGTGACCGTGACCCAGGACTCCTCCCTGCA
GGACGGCGAGTTCATCTACAAGGTGAAGCTGCGCGGCACCAACTTCCCCTCCGACGGCCCCGTAATGCAG
AAGAAGACCATGGGCTGGGAGGCCTCCTCCGAGCGGATGTACCCCGAGGACGGCGCCCTGAAGGGCGAGA
TCAAGCAGAGGCTGAAGCTGAAGGACGGCGGCCACTACGACGCTGAGGTCAAGACCACCTACAAGGCCAA
GAAGCCCGTGCAGCTGCCCGGCGCCTACAACGTCAACATCAAGTTGGACATCACCTCCCACAACGAGGAC
TACACCATCGTGGAACAGTACGAACGCGCCGAGGGCCGCCACTCCACCGGCGGCATGGACGAGCTGTACA
AGTAACTTGACTGACTGAGTCGACAATCAACCTCTGGATTACAAAATTTGTGAAAGATTGACTGGTATTC
TTAACTATGTTGCTCCTTTTACGCTATGTGGATACGCTGCTTTAATGCCTTTGTATCATGCTATTGCTTC
CCGTATGGCTTTCATTTTCTCCTCCTTGTATAAATCCTGGTTGCTGTCTCTTTATGAGGAGTTGTGGCCC
GTTGTCAGGCAACGTGGCGTGGTGTGCACTGTGTTTGCTGACGCAACCCCCACTGGTTGGGGCATTGCCA
CCACCTGTCAGCTCCTTTCCGGGACTTTCGCTTTCCCCCTCCCTATTGCCACGGCGGAACTCATCGCCGC
CTGCCTTGCCCGCTGCTGGACAGGGGCTCGGCTGTTGGGCACTGACAATTCCGTGGTGTTGTCGGGGAAG
CTGACGTCCTTTCCATGGCTGCTCGCCTGTGTTGCCACCTGGATTCTGCGCGGGACGTCCTTCTGCTACG
TCCCTTCGGCCCTCAATCCAGCGGACCTTCCTTCCCGCGGCCTGCTGCCGGCTCTGCGGCCTCTTCCGCG
TCTTCGCCTTCGCCCTCAGACGAGTCGGATCTCCCTTTGGGCCGCCTCCCCGCCTGGAATTCGAGCTCGG
TACCTTTAAGACCAATGACTTACAAGGCAGCTGTAGATCTTAGCCACTTTTTAAAAGAAAAGGGGGGACT
GGAAGGGCTAATTCACTCCCAACGAAGACAAGATCTGCTTTTTGCTTGTACTGGGTCTCTCTGGTTAGAC
CAGATCTGAGCCTGGGAGCTCTCTGGCTAACTAGGGAACCCACTGCTTAAGCCTCAATAAAGCTTGCCTT
GAGTGCTTCAAGTAGTGTGTGCCCGTCTGTTGTGTGACTCTGGTAACTAGAGATCCCTCAGACCCTTTTA
GTCAGTGTGGAAAATCTCTAGCAGTCCTGGCCAACGTGAGCACCGTGCTGACCTCCAAATATCGTTAAGC
TGGAGCCTGGGAGCCGGCCTGGCCCTCCGCCCCCCCCACCCCCGCAGCCCACCCCTGGTCTTTGAATAAA
GTCTGAGTGAGTGGCCGACAGTGCCCGTGGAGTTCTCGTGACCTGAGGTGCAGGGCCGGCGCTAGGGACA
CGTCCGTGCACGTGCCGAGGCCCCCTGTGCAGCTGCAAGGGACAGGCCTAGCCCTGCAGGCCTAACTCCG
CCCATCCCGCCCCTAACTCCGCCCAGTTCCGCCCATTCTCCGCCTCATGGCTGACTAATTTTTTTTATTT
ATGCAGAGGCCGAGGCCGCCTCGGCCTCTGAGCTATTCCAGAAGTAGTGAGGACGCTTTTTTGGAGGCCG
AGGCTTTTGCAAAGATCGAACAAGAGACAGGACCTGCAGGTTAATTAAATTTAAATCATGTGAGCAAAAG
GCCAGCAAAAGGCCAGGAACCGTAAAAAGGCCGCGTTGCTGGCGTTTTTCCATAGGCTCCGCCCCCCTGA
CGAGCATCACAAAAATCGACGCTCAAGTCAGAGGTGGCGAAACCCGACAGGACTATAAAGATACCAGGCG
TTTCCCCCTGGAAGCTCCCTCGTGCGCTCTCCTGTTCCGACCCTGCCGCTTACCGGATACCTGTCCGCCT
TTCTCCCTTCGGGAAGCGTGGCGCTTTCTCATAGCTCACGCTGTAGGTATCTCAGTTCGGTGTAGGTCGT
TCGCTCCAAGCTGGGCTGTGTGCACGAACCCCCCGTTCAGCCCGACCGCTGCGCCTTATCCGGTAACTAT
CGTCTTGAGTCCAACCCGGTAAGACACGACTTATCGCCACTGGCAGCAGCCACTGGTAACAGGATTAGCA
GAGCGAGGTATGTAGGCGGTGCTACAGAGTTCTTGAAGTGGTGGCCTAACTACGGCTACACTAGAAGAAC
AGTATTTGGTATCTGCGCTCTGCTGAAGCCAGTTACCTTCGGAAAAAGAGTTGGTAGCTCTTGATCCGGC
AAACAAACCACCGCTGGTAGCGGTGGTTTTTTTGTTTGCAAGCAGCAGATTACGCGCAGAAAAAAAGGAT
CTCAAGAAGATCCTTTGATCTTTTCTACGGGGTCTGACGCTCAGTGGAACGAAAACTCACGTTAAGGGAT
TTTGGTCATGAGATTATCAAAAAGGATCTTCACCTAGATCCTTTTAAATTAAAAATGAAGTTTTAAATCA
ATCTAAAGTATATATGAGTAAACTTGGTCTGACAGTTACCAATGCTTAATCAGTGAGGCACCTATCTCAG
CGATCTGTCTATTTCGTTCATCCATAGTTGCATTTAAATGGCCGGCCTGGCGCGCCGTTTAAACCTAGAT
ATTGATAGTCTGATCGGTCAACGTATAATCGAGTCCTAGCTTTTGCAAACATCTATCAAGAGACAGGATC
AGCAGGAGGCTTTCGCATGAGTATTCAACATTTCCGTGTCGCCCTTATTCCCTTTTTTGCGGCATTTTGC
CTTCCTGTTTTTGCTCACCCAGAAACGCTGGTGAAAGTAAAAGATGCTGAAGATCAGTTGGGTGCGCGAG
TGGGTTACATCGAACTGGATCTCAACAGCGGTAAGATCCTTGAGAGTTTTCGCCCCGAAGAACGCTTTCC
AATGATGAGCACTTTTAAAGTTCTGCTATGTGGCGCGGTATTATCCCGTATTGACGCCGGGCAAGAGCAA
CTCGGTCGCCGCATACACTATTCTCAGAATGACTTGGTTGAGTATTCACCAGTCACAGAAAAGCATCTTA
CGGATGGCATGACAGTAAGAGAATTATGCAGTGCTGCCATAACCATGAGTGATAACACTGCGGCCAACTT
ACTTCTGACAACGATTGGAGGACCGAAGGAGCTAACCGCTTTTTTGCACAACATGGGGGATCATGTAACT
CGCCTTGATCGTTGGGAACCGGAGCTGAATGAAGCCATACCAAACGACGAGCGTGACACCACGATGCCTG
TAGCAATGGCAACAACCTTGCGTAAACTATTAACTGGCGAACTACTTACTCTAGCTTCCCGGCAACAGTT
GATAGACTGGATGGAGGCGGATAAAGTTGCAGGACCACTTCTGCGCTCGGCCCTTCCGGCTGGCTGGTTT
ATTGCTGATAAATCTGGAGCCGGTGAGCGTGGGTCTCGCGGTATCATTGCAGCACTGGGGCCAGATGGTA
AGCCCTCCCGTATCGTAGTTATCTACACGACGGGGAGTCAGGCAACTATGGATGAACGAAATAGACAGAT
CGCTGAGATAGGTGCCTCACTGATTAAGCATTGGTAACCGATTCTAGGTGCATTGGCGCAGAAAAAAATG
CCTGATGCGACGCTGCGCGTCTTATACTCCCACATATGCCAGATTCAGCAACGGATACGGCTTCCCCAAC
TTGCCCACTTCCATACGTGTCCTCCTTACCAGAAATTTATCCTTAAGATCCCGAATCGTTTAAACGCGAT
CGCAGTAA
